>Addgene plasmid #169863 | SauCas9KKH CCR5-nicking sgRNA | addgene full sequence | sequence record 332832 | Addgene NGS Result
GAGGGCCTATTTCCCATGATTCCTTCATATTTGCATATACGATACAAGGCTGTTAGAGAGATAATTGGAA
TTAATTTGACTGTAAACACAAAGATATTAGTACAAAATACGTGACGTAGAAAGTAATAATTTCTTGGGTA
GTTTGCAGTTTTAAAATTATGTTTTAAAATGGACTATCATATGCTTACCGTAACTTGAAAGTATTTCGAT
TTCTTGGCTTTATATATCTTGTGGAAAGGACGAAACACCGCATCTTTACCAGATCTCAAAAAGTTTTAGT
ACTCTGGAAACAGAATCTACTAAAACAAGGCAAAATGCCGTGTTTATCTCGTCAACTTGTTGGCGAGATT
TTTTTGAATTCGATATCAAGCTTATCGATACCGTCGACCTCGAGGGGGGGCCCGGTACCCAATTCGCCCT
ATAGTGAGTCGTATTACGCGCGCTCACTGGCCGTCGTTTTACAACGTCGTGACTGGGAAAACCCTGGCGT
TACCCAACTTAATCGCCTTGCAGCACATCCCCCTTTCGCCAGCTGGCGTAATAGCGAAGAGGCCCGCACC
GATCGCCCTTCCCAACAGTTGCGCAGCCTGAATGGCGAATGGG
[124 nt withheld, positions 604-727]
C
[91 nt withheld, positions 729-819]
A
[49 nt withheld, positions 821-869]
CCTTTGACGTTGGAGTCCACGTTCTTT
[37 nt withheld, positions 897-933]
ACCCTATCTCGGTCTATTCTTTTGATTTATAAGGGATTTTGCCGATTTCGGCCTATTGGTTAAAAAATGA
GCTGATTTAACAAAAATTTAACGCGAATTTTAACAAAATATTAACGCTTACAATTTAGGTGGCACTTTTC
GGGGAAATGTGCGCGGAACCCCTATTTGTTTATTTTTCTAAATACATTCAAATATGTATCCGCTCATGAG
ACAATAACCCTGATAAATGCTTCAATAATATTGAAAAAGGAAGAGTATGAGTATTCAACATTTCCGTGTC
GCCCTTATTCCCTTTTTTGCGGCATTTTGCCTTCCTGTTTTTGCTCACCCAGAAACGCTGGTGAAAGTAA
AAGATGCTGAAGATCAGTTGGGTGCACGAGTGGGTTACATCGAACTGGATCTCAACAGCGGTAAGATCCT
TGAGAGTTTTCGCCCCGAAGAACGTTTTCCAATGATGAGCACTTTTAAAGTTCTGCTATGTGGCGCGGTA
TTATCCCGTATTGACGCCGGGCAAGAGCAACTCGGTCGCCGCATACACTATTCTCAGAATGACTTGGTTG
AGTACTCACCAGTCACAGAAAAGCATCTTACGGATGGCATGACAGTAAGAGAATTATGCAGTGCTGCCAT
AACCATGAGTGATAACACTGCGGCCAACTTACTTCTGACAACGATCGGAGGACCGAAGGAGCTAACCGCT
TTTTTGCACAACATGGGGGATCATGTAACTCGCCTTGATCGTTGGGAACCGGAGCTGAATGAAGCCATAC
CAAACGACGAGCGTGACACCACGATGCCTGTAGCAATGGCAACAACGTTGCGCAAACTATTAACTGGCGA
ACTACTTACTCTAGCTTCCCGGCAACAATTAATAGACTGGATGGAGGCGGATAAAGTTGCAGGACCACTT
CTGCGCTCGGCCCTTCCGGCTGGCTGGTTTATTGCTGATAAATCTGGAGCCGGTGAGCGTGGGTCTCGCG
GTATCATTGCAGCACTGGGGCCAGATGGTAAGCCCTCCCGTATCGTAGTTATCTACACGACGGGGAGTCA
GGCAACTATGGATGAACGAAATAGACAGATCGCTGAGATAGGTGCCTCACTGATTAAGCATTGGTAACTG
TCAGACCAAGTTTACTCATATATACTTTAGATTGATTTAAAACTTCATTTTTAATTTAAAAGGATCTAGG
TGAAGATCCTTTTTGATAATCTCATGACCAAAATCCCTTAACGTGAGTTTTCGTTCCACTGAGCGTCAGA
CCCCGTAGAAAAGATCAAAGGATCTTCTTGAGATCCTTTTTTTCTGCGCGTAATCTGCTGCTTGCAAACA
AAAAAACCACCGCTACCAGCGGTGGTTTGTTTGCCGGATCAAGAGCTACCAACTCTTTTTCCGAAGGTAA
CTGGCTTCAGCAGAGCGCAGATACCAAATACTGTTCTTCTAGTGTAGCCGTAGTTAGGCCACCACTTCAA
GAACTCTGTAGCACCGCCTACATACCTCGCTCTGCTAATCCTGTTACCAGTGGCTGCTGCCAGTGGCGAT
AAGTCGTGTCTTACCGGGTTGGACTCAAGACGATAGTTACCGGATAAGGCGCAGCGGTCGGGCTGAACGG
GGGGTTCGTGCACACAGCCCAGCTTGGAGCGAACGACCTACACCGAACTGAGATACCTACAGCGTGAGCT
ATGAGAAAGCGCCACGCTTCCCGAAGGGAGAAAGGCGGACAGGTATCCGGTAAGCGGCAGGGTCGGAACA
GGAGAGCGCACGAGGGAGCTTCCAGGGGGAAACGCCTGGTATCTTTATAGTCCTGTCGGGTTTCGCCACC
TCTGACTTGAGCGTCGATTTTTGTGATGCTCGTCAGGGGGGCGGAGCCTATGGAAAAACGCCAGCAACGC
GGCCTTTTTACGGTTCCTGGCCTTTTGCTGGCCTTTTGCTCACATGTTCTTTCCTGCGTTATCCCCTGAT
TCTGTGGATAACCGTATTACCGCCTTTGAGTGAGCTGATACCGCTCGCCGCAGCCGAACGACCGAGCGCA
GCGAGTCAGTGAGCGAGGAAGCGGAAGAGCGCCCAATACGCAAACCGCCTCTCCCCGCGCGTTGGCCGAT
TCATTAATGCAGCTGGCACGACAGGTTTCCCGACTGGAAAGCGGGCAGTGAGCGCAACGCAATTAATGTG
AGTTAGCTCACTCATTAGGCACCCCAGGCTTTACACTTTATGCTTCCGGCTCGTATGTTGTGTGGAATTG
TGAGCGGATAACAATTTCACACAGGAAACAGCTATGACCATGATTACGCCAAGCGCGCAATTAACCCTCA
CTAAAGGGAACAAAAGCTGGAGCTCCACCGCGGTGGCGGCCGCCCCCTTCACC
Features (pLannotate 1.2.2; 15 found; start..end, strand, type, name):
      1..241     +  promoter       U6 promoter: RNA polymerase III promoter for human U6 snRNA
    273..348     +  misc_RNA       Sa gRNA scaffold: guide RNA scaffold for the Staphylococcus aureus CRISPR/Cas9 system
    356..409     +  misc_feature   MCS (fragment): pBluescript multiple cloning site
    418..436     -  promoter       T7 promoter: promoter for bacteriophage T7 RNA polymerase
    444..599     +  CDS            lacZα (fragment): LacZα fragment of β-galactosidase; lacZ fragment
    604..1032    +  rep_origin     f1 ori (sequence partly withheld): f1 bacteriophage origin of replication; arrow indicates direction of (+) strand synthesis
   1085..1189    +  promoter       AmpR promoter: bla
   1190..2050    +  CDS            AmpR: β-lactamase; bla; confers resistance to ampicillin, carbenicillin, and related antibiotics
   2221..2809    +  rep_origin     ori: high-copy-number ColE1/pMB1/pBR322/pUC origin of replication
   2992..3084    +  CDS            lacI (fragment): lac repressor; lacI; The lac repressor binds to the lac operator to inhibit transcription in E. coli. This inhibition can be relieved by adding lactose or isopropyl-β-D-thiogalactopyranoside (IPTG).
   3097..3118    +  protein_bind   CAP binding site: CAP binding activates transcription in the presence of cAMP. E. coli catabolite activator protein
   3133..3163    +  promoter       lac promoter: promoter for the E. coli lac operon
   3171..3187    +  protein_bind   lac operator: The lac repressor binds to the lac operator to inhibit transcription in E. coli. This inhibition can be relieved by adding lactose or isopropyl-β-D-thiogalactopyranoside (IPTG). lac repressor encoded by lacI
   3232..3250    +  promoter       T3 promoter: promoter for bacteriophage T3 RNA polymerase
   3263..3286    +  misc_feature   MCS (fragment): pBluescript multiple cloning site
