[The description below was written by a language model from this plasmid's Addgene catalogue record and pLannotate feature annotations shown in this document.]
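Description:
SauCas9KKH CCR5-nicking sgRNA is a small pBlueScript-based plasmid that expresses a single guide RNA in mammalian cells. The sequenced record is about 3.3 kb, somewhat larger than the nominal 3 kb catalogue size. It is maintained in E. coli through a high-copy ColE1/pUC-type origin and selected with ampicillin via the β-lactamase gene and its own promoter. The backbone also retains an f1 phage origin, remnants of the lac region (a lacI fragment, CAP binding site, lac promoter and operator, and a lacZα fragment), and fragments of the pBluescript multiple cloning site. T3 and T7 promoters flank the insert and serve as the sequencing primer sites.

The payload is a compact RNA polymerase III cassette. A human U6 promoter is followed by a short unannotated gap of about 30 nt, which is where the CCR5-targeting spacer would be expected to lie, and then by the Staphylococcus aureus Cas9 guide RNA scaffold. The spacer is not annotated in the feature table, and the record does not describe the precise target site within CCR5. The plasmid encodes no Cas9 protein, no mammalian selection marker and no reporter, so the nuclease or editor must be supplied from a separate construct.

According to the record, the guide is designed for the KKH variant of SauCas9, which has a relaxed PAM requirement, and acts as a nicking sgRNA at the CCR5 locus. It comes from work on improved prime editors. In prime editing, such a guide typically directs a second nick on the non-edited strand, which favours incorporation of the edit made with a prime editing guide RNA.
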