Addgene plasmid #169863: SauCas9KKH CCR5-nicking sgRNA
Purpose: SauCas9KKH nicking sgRNA for CCR5
Depositing lab: Scot Wolfe. Publication: Improved prime editors enable pathogenic allele correction and cancer modelling in adult mice. Liu P, Liang SQ, Zheng C, Mintzer E, Zhao YG, Ponnienselvan K, Mir A, Sontheimer EJ, Gao G, Flotte TR, Wolfe SA, Xue W. Nat Commun. 2021 Apr 9;12(1):2121. doi: 10.1038/s41467-021-22295-w. PubMed 33837189.
Backbone
  Vector backbone: pBlueScript
  Backbone size w/o insert (bp): 600
  Total vector size (bp): 3000
  Vector type: Mammalian Expression
Growth in bacteria
  Bacterial resistance: Ampicillin, 100 μg/mL
  Growth temperature: 37°C
  Growth strain: DH5alpha
  Copy number: High Copy
Gene/Insert
  Gene/Insert name: SauCas9KKH CCR5-nicking sgRNA
  Promoter: human U6 promoter
  Cloning method: Ligation Independent Cloning
  Sequencing primers: 5′ T3; 3′ T7
Terms and licenses: Academic/Nonprofit Terms; Industry Terms: Not Available to Industry
Depositor comments: Please visit https://doi.org/10.1101/2020.12.15.422970 for bioRxiv preprint.
How to cite: SauCas9KKH CCR5-nicking sgRNA was a gift from Scot Wolfe (Addgene plasmid # 169863 ; http://n2t.net/addgene:169863 ; RRID:Addgene_169863)
